>Addgene plasmid #99516 | pHyg-AID(1-114)-8myc | addgene full sequence | sequence record 191043 | Addgene NGS Result
GAACGCGGCCGCCAGCTGAAGCTTCGTACGCTGCAGGTCGACGGTGCAGGCGCCGGGGCTGGTGCTGGGG
CAGGTACCATGATGGGCAGTGTCGAGCTGAATCTGAGGGAGACTGAGCTGTGTCTTGGTCTTCCCGGTGG
AGATACAGTGGCTCCGGTAACCGGAAACAAGAGAGGGTTCTCAGAGACGGTTGATCTGAAGCTAAATCTG
AATAATGAGCCTGCAAACAAGGAAGGATCTACGACTCATGACGTCGTGACTTTTGATTCCAAGGAGAAGA
GTGCTTGTCCTAAAGATCCAGCCAAACCTCCGGCCAAGGCACAAGTTGTGGGATGGCCACCGGTGAGATC
ATACCGGAAGAACGTGATGGTTTCCTGCCAAAAATCAAGCGGTGGCCCGGAGGCGGCGGCGTTCGTGAAG
GTATCACCCGGGGCTAGTGGTGAACAAAAGCTAATCTCCGAGGAAGACTTGAACGGTGAACAAAAATTAA
TCTCAGAAGAAGACTTGAACGGATCCTCTAGAGGTGAACAAAAGTTGATTTCTGAAGAAGATTTGAACGG
TGAACAAAAGCTAATCTCCGAGGAAGACTTGAACGGTGAACAAAAATTAATCTCAGAAGAAGACTTGAAC
GGATCCTCTAGAGGTGAACAAAAGTTGATTTCTGAAGAAGATTTGAACGGTGAACAAAAGCTAATCTCCG
AGGAAGACTTGAACGGTGAACAAAAATTAATCTCAGAAGAAGACTTGAACGGATCCACTAGCTAAAAAGG
CGCGCCAGATCTGTTTAGCTTGCCTCGTCCCCGCCGGGTCACCCGGCCAGCGACATGGAGGCCCAGAATA
CCCTCCTTGACAGTCTTGACGTGCGCAGCTCAGGGGCATGATGTGACTGTCGCCCGTACATTTAGCCCAT
ACATCCCCATGTATAATCATTTGCATCCATACATTTTGATGGCCGCACGGCGCGAAGCAAAAATTACGGC
TCCTCGCTGCGGACCTGCGAGCAGGGAAACGCTCCCCTCACAGACGCGTTGAATTGTCCCCACGCCGCGC
CCCTGTAGAGAAATATAAAAGGTTAGGATTTGCCACTGAGGTTCTTCTTTCATATACTTCCTTTTAAAAT
CTTGCTAGGATACAGTTCTCACATCACATCCGAACATAAACAACCATGGGTAAAAAGCCTGAACTCACCG
CGACGTCTGTCGAGAAGTTTCTGATCGAAAAGTTCGACAGCGTCTCCGACCTGATGCAGCTCTCGGAGGG
CGAAGAATCTCGTGCTTTCAGCTTCGATGTAGGAGGGCGTGGATATGTCCTGCGGGTAAATAGCTGCGCC
GATGGTTTCTACAAAGATCGTTATGTTTATCGGCACTTTGCATCGGCCGCGCTCCCGATTCCGGAAGTGC
TTGACATTGGGGAATTCAGCGAGAGCCTGACCTATTGCATCTCCCGCCGTGCACAGGGTGTCACGTTGCA
AGACCTGCCTGAAACCGAACTGCCCGCTGTTCTGCAGCCGGTCGCGGAGGCCATGGATGCGATCGCTGCG
GCCGATCTTAGCCAGACGAGCGGGTTCGGCCCATTCGGACCGCAAGGAATCGGTCAATACACTACATGGC
GTGATTTCATATGCGCGATTGCTGATCCCCATGTGTATCACTGGCAAACTGTGATGGACGACACCGTCAG
TGCGTCCGTCGCGCAGGCTCTCGATGAGCTGATGCTTTGGGCCGAGGACTGCCCCGAAGTCCGGCACCTC
GTGCACGCGGATTTCGGCTCCAACAATGTCCTGACGGACAATGGCCGCATAACAGCGGTCATTGACTGGA
GCGAGGCGATGTTCGGGGATTCCCAATACGAGGTCGCCAACATCTTCTTCTGGAGGCCGTGGTTGGCTTG
TATGGAGCAGCAGACGCGCTACTTCGAGCGGAGGCATCCGGAGCTTGCAGGATCGCCGCGGCTCCGGGCG
TATATGCTCCGCATTGGTCTTGACCAACTCTATCAGAGCTTGGTTGACGGCAATTTCGATGATGCAGCTT
GGGCGCAGGGTCGATGCGACGCAATCGTCCGATCCGGAGCCGGGACTGTCGGGCGTACACAAATCGCCCG
CAGAAGCGCGGCCGTCTGGACCGATGGCTGTGTAGAAGTACTCGCCGATAGTGGAAACCGACGCCCCAGC
ACTCGTCCGAGGGCAAAGGAATAATCTCGAGTCATGTAATTAGTTATGTCACGCTTACATTCACGCCCTC
CCCCCACATCCGCTCTAACCGAAAAGGAAGGAGTTAGACAACCTGAAGTCTAGGTCCCTATTTATTTTTT
TATAGTTATGTTAGTATTAAGAACGTTATTTATATTTCAAATTTTTCTTTTTTTTCTGTACAGACGCGTG
TACGCATGTAACATTATACTGAAAACCTTGCTTGAGAAGGTTTTGGGACGCTCGAAGGCTTTAACGAGCT
CGAATTCATCGATGATATCAGATCCACTAGTGGCCTATGCGGCCGCGGATCTGCCGGTCTCCCTATAGTG
AGTCGTATTAATTTCGATAAGCCAGGTTAACCTGCATTAATGAATCGGCCAACGCGCGGGGAGAGGCGGT
TTGCGTATTGGGCGCTCTTCCGCTTCCTCGCTCACTGACTCGCTGCGCTCGGTCGTTCGGCTGCGGCGAG
CGGTATCAGCTCACTCAAAGGCGGTAATACGGTTATCCACAGAATCAGGGGATAACGCAGGAAAGAACAT
GTGAGCAAAAGGCCAGCAAAAGGCCAGGAACCGTAAAAAGGCCGCGTTGCTGGCGTTTTTCCATAGGCTC
CGCCCCCCTGACGAGCATCACAAAAATCGACGCTCAAGTCAGAGGTGGCGAAACCCGACAGGACTATAAA
GATACCAGGCGTTTCCCCCTGGAAGCTCCCTCGTGCGCTCTCCTGTTCCGACCCTGCCGCTTACCGGATA
CCTGTCCGCCTTTCTCCCTTCGGGAAGCGTGGCGCTTTCTCATAGCTCACGCTGTAGGTATCTCAGTTCG
GTGTAGGTCGTTCGCTCCAAGCTGGGCTGTGTGCACGAACCCCCCGTTCAGCCCGACCGCTGCGCCTTAT
CCGGTAACTATCGTCTTGAGTCCAACCCGGTAAGACACGACTTATCGCCACTGGCAGCAGCCACTGGTAA
CAGGATTAGCAGAGCGAGGTATGTAGGCGGTGCTACAGAGTTCTTGAAGTGGTGGCCTAACTACGGCTAC
ACTAGAAGAACAGTATTTGGTATCTGCGCTCTGCTGAAGCCAGTTACCTTCGGAAAAAGAGTTGGTAGCT
CTTGATCCGGCAAACAAACCACCGCTGGTAGCGGTGGTTTTTTTGTTTGCAAGCAGCAGATTACGCGCAG
AAAAAAAGGATCTCAAGAAGATCCTTTGATCTTTTCTACGGGGTCTGACGCTCAGTGGAACGAAAACTCA
CGTTAAGGGATTTTGGTCATGAGATTATCAAAAAGGATCTTCACCTAGATCCTTTTAAATTAAAAATGAA
GTTTTAAATCAATCTAAAGTATATATGAGTAAACTTGGTCTGACAGTTACCAATGCTTAATCAGTGAGGC
ACCTATCTCAGCGATCTGTCTATTTCGTTCATCCATAGTTGCCTGACTCCCCGTCGTGTAGATAACTACG
ATACGGGAGGGCTTACCATCTGGCCCCAGTGCTGCAATGATACCGCGAGACCCACGCTCACCGGCTCCAG
ATTTATCAGCAATAAACCAGCCAGCCGGAAGGGCCGAGCGCAGAAGTGGTCCTGCAACTTTATCCGCCTC
CATCCAGTCTATTAATTGTTGCCGGGAAGCTAGAGTAAGTAGTTCGCCAGTTAATAGTTTGCGCAACGTT
GTTGCCATTGCTACAGGCATCGTGGTGTCACGCTCGTCGTTTGGTATGGCTTCATTCAGCTCCGGTTCCC
AACGATCAAGGCGAGTTACATGATCCCCCATGTTGTGCAAAAAAGCGGTTAGCTCCTTCGGTCCTCCGAT
CGTTGTCAGAAGTAAGTTGGCCGCAGTGTTATCACTCATGGTTATGGCAGCACTGCATAATTCTCTTACT
GTCATGCCATCCGTAAGATGCTTTTCTGTGACTGGTGAGTACTCAACCAAGTCATTCTGAGAATAGTGTA
TGCGGCGACCGAGTTGCTCTTGCCCGGCGTCAATACGGGATAATACCGCGCCACATAGCAGAACTTTAAA
AGTGCTCATCATTGGAAAACGTTCTTCGGGGCGAAAACTCTCAAGGATCTTACCGCTGTTGAGATCCAGT
TCGATGTAACCCACTCGTGCACCCAACTGATCTTCAGCATCTTTTACTTTCACCAGCGTTTCTGGGTGAG
CAAAAACAGGAAGGCAAAATGCCGCAAAAAAGGGAATAAGGGCGACACGGAAATGTTGAATACTCATACT
CTTCCTTTTTCAATATTATTGAAGCATTTATCAGGGTTATTGTCTCATGAGCGGATACATATTTGAATGT
ATTTAGAAAAATAAACAAATAGGGGTTCCGCGCACATTTCCCCGAAAAGTGCCACCTGACGTCTAAGAAA
CCATTATTATCATGACATTAACCTATAAAAATAGGCGTATCACGAGGCCCTTTCGTCTCGCGCGTTTCGG
TGATGACGGTGAAAACCTCTGACACATGCAGCTCCCGGAGACGGTCACAGCTTGTCTGTAAGCGGATGCC
GGGAGCAGACAAGCCCGTCAGGGCGCGTCAGCGGGTGTTGGCGGGTGTCGGGGCTGGCTTAACTATGCGG
CATCAGAGCAGATTGTACTGAGAGTGCACCATATGGACATATTGTCGTTAGAACGCGGCTACAATTAATA
CATAACCTTATGTATCATACACATACGATTTAGGTGACACTATA
Features (pLannotate 1.2.2; 12 found; start..end, strand, type, name):
     79..426     +  CDS            auxin-inducible degron (fragment): auxin-responsive IAA17 protein; Arabidopsis thaliana AXR3; acts as an auxin-inducible degron (AID) in the presence of TIR1
    439..753     +  CDS            13xMyc (fragment): 13 tandem Myc epitope tags
    822..2196    +  gene           hphMX6 (fragment): yeast selectable marker conferring hygromycin resistance
   2248..2437    +  terminator     CYC1 terminator: S. cerevisiae CYC1; transcription terminator for CYC1
   2512..2530    -  promoter       T7 promoter: promoter for bacteriophage T7 RNA polymerase
   2552..2605    -  CDS            lacI (fragment): lac repressor; lacI; The lac repressor binds to the lac operator to inhibit transcription in E. coli. This inhibition can be relieved by adding lactose or isopropyl-β-D-thiogalactopyranoside (IPTG).
   2788..3376    -  rep_origin     ori: high-copy-number ColE1/pMB1/pBR322/pUC origin of replication
   3547..4407    -  CDS            AmpR: β-lactamase; bla; confers resistance to ampicillin, carbenicillin, and related antibiotics
   4408..4512    -  promoter       AmpR promoter: bla
   4607..4642    +  CDS            rop (fragment): Rop protein, which maintains plasmids at low copy number; rop
   4744..4795    +  misc_feature   bom (fragment): basis of mobility region from pBR322
   4858..2       +  promoter       SP6 promoter (across the origin): promoter for bacteriophage SP6 RNA polymerase
