[The description below was written by a language model from this plasmid's Addgene catalogue record and pLannotate feature annotations shown in this document.]
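Description:
pHyg-AID(1-114)-8myc is a pFA6a-derived plasmid that serves as a PCR template for C-terminal tagging of chromosomal genes in Saccharomyces cerevisiae, rather than as a yeast expression or replicating vector. It is maintained in E. coli through a high-copy ColE1/pUC-type origin and an ampicillin resistance gene (β-lactamase with its own promoter). The annotation also picks up backbone remnants: short lacI, rop and bom fragments, plus SP6 and T7 promoters flanking the cassette region. No yeast origin of replication is annotated, consistent with use by amplification and genomic integration.

The payload is a truncated auxin-inducible degron derived from Arabidopsis thaliana IAA17 (AXR3), followed in frame by an 8xMyc epitope array, which the automated annotation reports as a fragment of a 13xMyc element. The record is inconsistent about the truncation boundaries: the plasmid name gives residues 1–114 while the insert field gives 1–116. The annotated degron segment spans about 350 bp, which is compatible with either. Downstream lie an hphMX6-type hygromycin resistance marker for yeast selection and a CYC1 terminator. No promoter is provided for the degron-tag module, because the target gene's own promoter drives the fusion after integration.

In typical use, the cassette is amplified with primers carrying homology to the 3′ end of a gene of interest and integrated by homologous recombination, with transformants selected on hygromycin. In strains expressing the F-box protein TIR1, adding auxin triggers rapid proteasomal degradation of the tagged protein, giving conditional depletion, while the Myc epitopes allow detection. The plasmid belongs to an expanded toolkit of AID cassettes for budding yeast.
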