Addgene plasmid #99516: pHyg-AID(1-114)-8myc
Purpose: Truncated C-terminal AID-8myc degron cassette with HygR marker for S. cerevisiae
Depositing lab: Helle Ulrich. Depositing organization: Cancer Research UK. Publication: An expanded tool kit for the auxin-inducible degron system in budding yeast. Morawska M, Ulrich HD. Yeast. 2013 Sep;30(9):341-51. doi: 10.1002/yea.2967. Epub 2013 Jul 23. PubMed 23836714.
Backbone
  Vector backbone: pFA6a derivative
  Vector type: PCR template for yeast tagging cassette
  Selectable markers: Hygromycin
Growth in bacteria
  Bacterial resistance: Ampicillin, 100 μg/mL
  Growth temperature: 37°C
  Growth strain: DH5alpha
  Copy number: High Copy
Gene/Insert
  Gene/Insert name: IAA17(1-116) (alt names: AID (Auxin-inducible degron); AXR3)
  Species: A. thaliana (mustard weed)
  Entrez Gene: AXR3 (a.k.a. AT1G04250, AUXIN RESISTANT 3, AtIAA17, F19P19.31, F19P19_31, IAA17, indole-3-acetic acid inducible 17)
  Tag / fusion protein: 8xMyc (C terminal on insert)
  Cloning method: Restriction Enzyme; 5′ cloning site Unknown (unknown if destroyed); 3′ cloning site Unknown (unknown if destroyed)
  Sequencing primers: 5′ CGTACGCTGCAGGTCGAC; 3′ TCGATGAATTCGAGCTCG
Resource information
  A portion of this plasmid was derived from a plasmid made by: The parent vector encoding AID was a kind gift from Masato Kanemaki (National Institute of Genetics, Mishima, Japan).
Terms and licenses: Academic/Nonprofit Terms; Industry Terms: Not Available to Industry
How to cite: pHyg-AID(1-114)-8myc was a gift from Helle Ulrich (Addgene plasmid # 99516 ; http://n2t.net/addgene:99516 ; RRID:Addgene_99516)
